>Addgene plasmid #194672 | pET-51b(+)-Caprola_11 | addgene full sequence | sequence record 388569 | Addgene NGS Result
GCCGCCGCCACCACCACCTCCTCCGCCTCCTCCACCACCACCGCCACCGCCTCCACCACCTGGCGGCAGC
AGGGTCGACTCATCACGTCGTAAGTGGAATAAGACAGATCACGCACTGAGAGCTATAGGTCGGCTGAGCT
CACTCGAGGGCGGTTCTGACGTCGGCCGCAAGCTGATCATCGATCAGAACGTTTTTATCGAGGGTACGCT
GCCGATGGGTGTCGTCCGCCCGCTGACTGAAGTCGAGATGGACCATTACCGCGAGCCGTTCCTGAATCCT
GTTGACCGCGAGCCACTGTGGCGCTTCCCAAACGAGCTGCCAATCGCCGGTGAGCCAGCGAACATCGTCG
CGCTGGTCGAAGAATACATGGACTGGCTGCACCAGTCCCCTGTCCCGAAGCTGCTGTTCTGGGGCACCCC
AGGCGTTCTGATCCCACCGGCCGAAGCCGCTCGCCTGGCCAAAAGCCTGCCTAACTGCAAGGCTGTGGAC
ATCGGCCCGGGTCTGAATCTGCTGCAAGAAGACAACCCGGACCTGATCGGCAGCGAGATCGCGCGCTGGC
TGTCTACTCTGGAGATTGGTGGCACCGGTGGCTCTGGCGGTACCGGTGGCTCTGGCGGTTCTATCGGTAC
TGGCTTTCCATTCGACCCCCATTATGTGGAAGTCCTGGGCGAGCGCATGCACTACGTCGATGTTGGTCCG
CGCGATGGCACCCCTGTGCTGTTCCTGCACGGTAACCCGACCTCCTCCTACGTGTGGCGCAACATCATCC
CACATGTTGCACCGACCCATCGCTGCATTGCTCCAGACCTGATCGGTATGGGCAAATCCGACAAACCAGA
CCTGGGTTATTTCTTCGACGACCACGTCCGCTTCATGGATGCCTTCATCGAAGCCCTGGGTCTGGAAGAG
GTCGTCCTGGTCATTCACGACTGGGGCTCCGCTCTGGGTTTCCACTGGGCCAAGCGCAATCCAGAGCGCG
TCAAAGGTATTGCATTTATGGAGTTCATCCGCCCTATCCCGACCTGGGACGAATGGGCTCCGGGCTTCTC
CTCAATTTCCGCTCATCACCACCATCATCACCATCACCACCACTAATTAACCTAGGCTGCTGCCACCGCT
GAGCAATAACTAGCATAACCCCTTGGGGCCTCTAAACGGGTCTTGAGGGGTTTTTTGCTGAAAGGAGGAA
CTATATCCGGATTGGCGAATGGG
[124 nt withheld, positions 1214-1337]
C
[91 nt withheld, positions 1339-1429]
A
[49 nt withheld, positions 1431-1479]
CCTTTGACGTTGGAGTCCACGTTCTTT
[37 nt withheld, positions 1507-1543]
ACCCTATCTCGGTCTATTCTTTTGATTTATAAGGGATTTTGCCGATTTCGGCCTATTGGTTAAAAAATGA
GCTGATTTAACAAAAATTTAACGCGAATTTTAACAAAATATTAACGTTTACAATTTCTGGCGGCACGATG
GCATGAGATTATCAAAAAGGATCTTCACCTAGATCCTTTTAAATTAAAAATGAAGTTTTAAATCAATCTA
AAGTATATATGAGTAAACTTGGTCTGACAGTTACCAATGCTTAATCAGTGAGGCACCTATCTCAGCGATC
TGTCTATTTCGTTCATCCATAGTTGCCTGACTCCCCGTCGTGTAGATAACTACGATACGGGAGGGCTTAC
CATCTGGCCCCAGTGCTGCAATGATACCGCGAGACCCACGCTCACCGGCTCCAGATTTATCAGCAATAAA
CCAGCCAGCCGGAAGGGCCGAGCGCAGAAGTGGTCCTGCAACTTTATCCGCCTCCATCCAGTCTATTAAT
TGTTGCCGGGAAGCTAGAGTAAGTAGTTCGCCAGTTAATAGTTTGCGCAACGTTGTTGCCATTGCTACAG
GCATCGTGGTGTCACGCTCGTCGTTTGGTATGGCTTCATTCAGCTCCGGTTCCCAACGATCAAGGCGAGT
TACATGATCCCCCATGTTGTGCAAAAAAGCGGTTAGCTCCTTCGGTCCTCCGATCGTTGTCAGAAGTAAG
TTGGCCGCAGTGTTATCACTCATGGTTATGGCAGCACTGCATAATTCTCTTACTGTCATGCCATCCGTAA
GATGCTTTTCTGTGACTGGTGAGTACTCAACCAAGTCATTCTGAGAATAGTGTATGCGGCGACCGAGTTG
CTCTTGCCCGGCGTCAATACGTGATAATACCGCGCCACATAGCAGAACTTTAAAAGTGCTCATCATTGGA
AAACGTTCTTCGGGGCGAAAACTCTCAAGGATCTTACCGCTGTTGAGATCCAGTTCGATGTAACCCACTC
GTGCACCCAACTGATCTTCAGCATCTTTTACTTTCACCAGCGTTTCTGGGTGAGCAAAAACAGGAAGGCA
AAATGCCGCAAAAAAGGGAATAAGGGCGACACGGAAATGTTGAATACTCATACTCTTCCTTTTTCAATCA
TGATTGAAGCATTTATCAGGGTTATTGTCTCATGAGCGGATACATATTTGAATGTATTTAGAAAAATAAA
CAAATAGGTCATGACCAAAATCCCTTAACGTGAGTTTTCGTTCCACTGAGCGTCAGACCCCGTAGAAAAG
ATCAAAGGATCTTCTTGAGATCCTTTTTTTCTGCGCGTAATCTGCTGCTTGCAAACAAAAAAACCACCGC
TACCAGCGGTGGTTTGTTTGCCGGATCAAGAGCTACCAACTCTTTTTCCGAAGGTAACTGGCTTCAGCAG
AGCGCAGATACCAAATACTGTCCTTCTAGTGTAGCCGTAGTTAGGCCACCACTTCAAGAACTCTGTAGCA
CCGCCTACATACCTCGCTCTGCTAATCCTGTTACCAGTGGCTGCTGCCAGTGGCGATAAGTCGTGTCTTA
CCGGGTTGGACTCAAGACGATAGTTACCGGATAAGGCGCAGCGGTCGGGCTGAACGGGGGGTTCGTGCAC
ACAGCCCAGCTTGGAGCGAACGACCTACACCGAACTGAGATACCTACAGCGTGAGCTATGAGAAAGCGCC
ACGCTTCCCGAAGGGAGAAAGGCGGACAGGTATCCGGTAAGCGGCAGGGTCGGAACAGGAGAGCGCACGA
GGGAGCTTCCAGGGGGAAACGCCTGGTATCTTTATAGTCCTGTCGGGTTTCGCCACCTCTGACTTGAGCG
TCGATTTTTGTGATGCTCGTCAGGGGGGCGGAGCCTATGGAAAAACGCCAGCAACGCGGCCTTTTTACGG
TTCCTGGCCTTTTGCTGGCCTTTTGCTCACATGTTCTTTCCTGCGTTATCCCCTGATTCTGTGGATAACC
GTATTACCGCCTTTGAGTGAGCTGATACCGCTCGCCGCAGCCGAACGACCGAGCGCAGCGAGTCAGTGAG
CGAGGAAGCGGAAGAGCGCCTGATGCGGTATTTTCTCCTTACGCATCTGTGCGGTATTTCACACCGCAAT
GGTGCACTCTCAGTACAATCTGCTCTGATGCCGCATAGTTAAGCCAGTATACACTCCGCTATCGCTACGT
GACTGGGTCATGGCTGCGCCCCGACACCCGCCAACACCCGCTGACGCGCCCTGACGGGCTTGTCTGCTCC
CGGCATCCGCTTACAGACAAGCTGTGACCGTCTCCGGGAGCTGCATGTGTCAGAGGTTTTCACCGTCATC
ACCGAAACGCGCGAGGCAGCTGCGGTAAAGCTCATCAGCGTGGTCGTGAAGCGATTCACAGATGTCTGCC
TGTTCATCCGCGTCCAGCTCGTTGAGTTTCTCCAGAAGCGTTAATGTCTGGCTTCTGATAAAGCGGGCCA
TGTTAAGGGCGGTTTTTTCCTGTTTGGTCACTGATGCCTCCGTGTAAGGGGGATTTCTGTTCATGGGGGT
AATGATACCGATGAAACGAGAGAGGATGCTCACGATACGGGTTACTGATGATGAACATGCCCGGTTACTG
GAACGTTGTGAGGGTAAACAACTGGCGGTATGGATGCGGCGGGACCAGAGAAAAATCACTCAGGGTCAAT
GCCAGCGCTTCGTTAATACAGATGTAGGTGTTCCACAGGGTAGCCAGCAGCATCCTGCGATGCAGATCCG
GAACATAATGGTGCAGGGCGCTGACTTCCGCGTTTCCAGACTTTACGAAACACGGAAACCGAAGACCATT
CATGTTGTTGCTCAGGTCGCAGACGTTTTGCAGCAGCAGTCGCTTCACGTTCGCTCGCGTATCGGTGATT
CATTCTGCTAACCAGTAAGGCAACCCCGCCAGCCTAGCCGGGTCCTCAACGACAGGAGCACGATCATGCT
AGTCATGCCCCGCGCCCACCGGAAGGAGCTGACTGGGTTGAAGGCTCTCAAGGGCATCGGTCGAGATCCC
GGTGCCTAATGAGTGAGCTAACTTACATTAATTGCGTTGCGCTCACTGCCCGCTTTCCAGTCGGGAAACC
TGTCGTGCCAGCTGCATTAATGAATCGGCCAACGCGCGGGGAGAGGCGGTTTGCGTATTGGGCGCCAGGG
TGGTTTTTCTTTTCACCAGTGAGACGGGCAACAGCTGATTGCCCTTCACCGCCTGGCCCTGAGAGAGTTG
CAGCAAGCGGTCCACGCTGGTTTGCCCCAGCAGGCGAAAATCCTGTTTGATGGTGGTTAACGGCGGGATA
TAACATGAGCTGTCTTCGGTATCGTCGTATCCCACTACCGAGATGTCCGCACCAACGCGCAGCCCGGACT
CGGTAATGGCGCGCATTGCGCCCAGCGCCATCTGATCGTTGGCAACCAGCATCGCAGTGGGAACGATGCC
CTCATTCAGCATTTGCATGGTTTGTTGAAAACCGGACATGGCACTCCAGTCGCCTTCCCGTTCCGCTATC
GGCTGAATTTGATTGCGAGTGATATATTTATGCCAGCCAGCCAGACGCAGACGCGCCGAGACAGAACTTA
ATGGGCCCGCTAACAGCGCGATTTGCTGGTGACCCAATGCGACCAGATGCTCCACGCCCAGTCGCGTACC
GTCTTCATGGGAGAAAATAATACTGTTGATGGGTGTCTGGTCAGAGACATCAAGAAATAACGCCGGAACA
TTAGTGCAGGCAGCTTCCACAGCAATGGCATCCTGGTCATCCAGCGGATAGTTAATGATCAGCCCACTGA
CGCGTTGCGCGAGAAGATTGTGCACCGCCGCTTTACAGGCTTCGACGCCGCTTCGTTCTACCATCGACAC
CACCACGCTGGCACCCAGTTGATCGGCGCGAGATTTAATCGCCGCGACAATTTGCGACGGCGCGTGCAGG
GCCAGACTGGAGGTGGCAACGCCAATCAGCAACGACTGTTTGCCCGCCAGTTGTTGTGCCACGCGGTTGG
GAATGTAATTCAGCTCCGCCATCGCCGCTTCCACTTTTTCCCGCGTTTTCGCAGAAACGTGGCTGGCCTG
GTTCACCACGCGGGAAACGGTCTGATAAGAGACACCGGCATACTCTGCGACATCGTATAACGTTACTGGT
TTCACATTCACCACCCTGAATTGACTCTCTTCCGGGCGCTATCATGCCATACCGCGAAAGGTTTTGCGCC
ATTCGATGGTGTCCGGGATCTCGACGCTCTCCCTTATGCGACTCCTGCATTAGGAAGCAGCCCAGTAGTA
GGTTGAGGCCGTTGAGCACCGCCGCCGCAAGGAATGGTGCATGCAAGGAGATGGCGCCCAACAGTCCCCC
GGCCACGGGGCCTGCCACCATACCCACGCCGAAACAAGCGCTCATGAGCCCGAAGTGGCGAGCCCGATCT
TCCCCATCGGTGATGTCGGCGATATAGGCGCCAGCAACCGCACCTGTGGCGCCGGTGATGCCGGCCACGA
TGCGTCCGGCGTAGAGGATCGAGATCGATCTCGATCCCGCGAAATTAATACGACTCACTATAGGGGAATT
GTGAGCGGATAACAATTCCCCTCTAGAAATAATTTTGTTTAACTTTAAGAAGGAGATATACCATGGCAAG
CTGGAGCCACCCGCAGTTCGAAAAGGGTGCAGATGACGACGACAAGGTACCGCATGGCGGTTCTGCCCGC
GAGACCTTCCAGGCCTTCCGCACCGGTTCTGACCAACTGACTGAAGAGCAGATCGCAGAATTTAAAGAGG
CTTTCTCCCTATTTGACAAGGACGGGGATGGGACAATAACAACCAAGGAGCTGGGGACGGTGATGCGGTC
TCTGGGGCAGAACCCCACAGAAGCAGAGCTGCAGGACATGATCAATGAAGTAGATGCCGACGGTGACGGC
ACAATCGACTTCCCTGAGTTCCTGACAATGATGGCAAGAAAAATGAAAGACACAGACAGTGAAGAAGAAA
TTAGAGAAGCGTTCCGTGTGTTTGATAAGGATGGCAATGGCTACATCAGTGCAGCAGAGCTTCGCCACGT
GATGACAAACCTTGGAGAGAAGTTAACAGATGAAGAGGTTGATGAAATGATCAGGGAAGCAGACATCGAT
GGGGATGGTCAGGTAAACTACGAAGAGTTTGTAGTGATGATGACAGCGAAGGAATTCCCTCCTCCTCCGC
CACCGCCACCACCGCC
Features (pLannotate 1.2.2; 23 found; start..end, strand, type, name):
     73..148     +  CDS            GCaMP6s (fragment): improved fluorescent protein-based calcium sensor (Chen et al., 2013)
    158..577     +  CDS            HaloTag® (fragment): modified bacterial dehalogenase that forms covalent bonds with chloroalkane derivatives
    623..1036    +  CDS            HaloTag® (fragment): modified bacterial dehalogenase that forms covalent bonds with chloroalkane derivatives
   1105..1122    +  CDS            SET1 (fragment): solubility-enhancement tag derived from T7 phage gene 10B
   1130..1177    +  terminator     T7 terminator: transcription terminator for bacteriophage T7 RNA polymerase
   1214..1669    +  rep_origin     f1 ori (sequence partly withheld): f1 bacteriophage origin of replication; arrow indicates direction of (+) strand synthesis
   1784..2644    -  CDS            AmpR: β-lactamase; bla; confers resistance to ampicillin, carbenicillin, and related antibiotics
   2645..2737    -  promoter       AmpR promoter: bla
   2818..3406    +  rep_origin     ori: high-copy-number ColE1/pMB1/pBR322/pUC origin of replication
   3592..3731    -  misc_feature   bom: basis of mobility region from pBR322
   3833..4024    -  CDS            rop: Rop protein, which maintains plasmids at low copy number; rop
   4041..4421    +  CDS            YPB1_ECOLX: Protein predicted: Swiss-Prot protein existence level 4. From Escherichia coli.
   4483..4547    -  CDS            TcR (fragment): tetracycline efflux protein; tet; confers resistance to tetracycline
   4562..4583    -  protein_bind   CAP binding site: CAP binding activates transcription in the presence of cAMP. E. coli catabolite activator protein
   4596..5678    -  CDS            lacI: lac repressor; lacI; The lac repressor binds to the lac operator to inhibit transcription in E. coli. This inhibition can be relieved by adding lactose or isopropyl-β-D-thiogalactopyranoside (IPTG).
   5679..5756    -  promoter       lacI promoter: lacI
   5764..6043    -  CDS            TcR (fragment): tetracycline efflux protein; tet; confers resistance to tetracycline
   6069..6087    +  promoter       T7 promoter: promoter for bacteriophage T7 RNA polymerase
   6088..6112    +  protein_bind   lac operator: The lac repressor binds to the lac operator to inhibit transcription in E. coli. This inhibition can be relieved by adding lactose or isopropyl-β-D-thiogalactopyranoside (IPTG). lac repressor encoded by lacI
   6127..6149    +  RBS            RBS: efficient ribosome binding site from bacteriophage T7 gene 10 (Olins and Rangwala, 1989)
   6165..6188    +  CDS            Strep-Tag II: peptide that binds Strep-Tactin®, an engineered form of streptavidin
   6227..6257    +  CDS            HaloTag® (fragment): modified bacterial dehalogenase that forms covalent bonds with chloroalkane derivatives
   6262..6704    +  CDS            calmodulin (fragment): calcium-binding protein
