[The description below was written by a language model from this plasmid's Addgene catalogue record and pLannotate feature annotations shown in this document.]
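Description:
pET-51b(+)-Caprola_11 is a bacterial expression plasmid built on the pET-51b(+) backbone for producing the synthetic protein Caprola_11, a calcium recorder based on split HaloTag, in E. coli. The sequenced record is about 6.7 kb. It is maintained through a ColE1/pBR322-type origin accompanied by the bom region and the rop gene, which keeps copy number low as the catalogue entry states. Selection is by ampicillin via the β-lactamase gene and its promoter. An f1 origin is also present, and short tetracycline-resistance fragments are non-functional remnants of the pBR322 lineage.

Expression is driven by a T7 promoter with an adjacent lac operator and a T7 gene 10 ribosome binding site. The plasmid-borne lacI supplies repressor, so transcription requires a host providing T7 RNA polymerase and is inducible with IPTG. A T7 terminator closes the unit. The open reading frame spans the numbering origin of the circular map. It begins with an N-terminal Strep-tag II, followed by a very short HaloTag-derived fragment, a calmodulin segment, a short stretch matching GCaMP6s (plausibly a calmodulin-binding peptide, though the annotation does not say), and then two larger HaloTag fragments. This layout is consistent with a calcium-sensing module that links the small HaloTag piece to the rest of the enzyme, so that calcium binding would control reconstitution and covalent chloroalkane labelling. The record does not spell out the mechanism. The catalogue lists a C-terminal His-tag, which is not annotated as such; the small "SET1" hit just before the terminator is probably a spurious match in that region. The two tags allow affinity purification of the recombinant protein, presumably for in vitro work, though the record states only protein production.
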