Addgene plasmid #194672: pET-51b(+)-Caprola_11
Purpose: Protein production of the split HaloTag based calcium recorder Caprola_11 in bacteria
Depositing lab: Kai Johnsson. Depositing organization: Max Planck Institute for Medical Research. Publication: Recording physiological history of cells with chemical labeling. Huppertz MC, Wilhelm J, Grenier V, Schneider MW, Falt T, Porzberg N, Hausmann D, Hoffmann DC, Hai L, Tarnawski M, Pino G, Slanchev K, Kolb I, Acuna C, Fenk LM, Baier H, Hiblot J, Johnsson K. Science. 2024 Feb 23;383(6685):890-897. doi: 10.1126/science.adg0812. Epub 2024 Feb 22. PubMed 38386755.
Backbone
  Vector backbone: pET-51b(+)
  Backbone size w/o insert (bp): 5100
  Vector type: Bacterial Expression
Growth in bacteria
  Bacterial resistance: Ampicillin, 100 μg/mL
  Growth temperature: 37°C
  Growth strain: DH5alpha
  Copy number: Low Copy
Gene/Insert
  Gene/Insert name: Caprola_11
  Species: Synthetic
  Insert size (bp): 1700
  Promoter: T7
  Tag / fusion protein: Strep-tag (N terminal on insert); His-tag (C terminal on insert)
  Cloning method: Gibson Cloning
Terms and licenses: Academic/Nonprofit Terms; Industry Terms: Not Available to Industry
How to cite: pET-51b(+)-Caprola_11 was a gift from Kai Johnsson (Addgene plasmid # 194672 ; http://n2t.net/addgene:194672 ; RRID:Addgene_194672)
